>Addgene plasmid #179439 | pLB62_PB_pGK-H2B-mIFP-T2A-rTetR-humanKRAB-zeo | addgene full sequence | sequence record 355477 | Addgene NGS Result
ATAAATTCAACAAACAATTTATTTATGTTTATTTATTTATTAAAAAAAACAAAAACTCAAAATTTCTTCT
ATAAAGTAACAAAACTTTTATGAGGGACAGCCCCCCCCCAAAGCCCCCAGGGATGTAATTACGTCCCTCC
CCCGCTAGGGGGCAGCAGCGAGCCGCCCGGGGCTCCGCTCCGGTCCGGCGCTCCCCCCGCATCCCCGAGC
CGGCAGCGTGCGGGGACAGCCCGGGCACGGGGAAGGTGGCACGGGATCGCTTTCCTCTGAACGCTTCTCG
CTGCTCTTTGAGCCTGCAGACACCTGGGGGGATACGGGGAAAAGGCCTCCACGGCCACTAGTAATTCTAC
CGGGTAGGGGAGGCGCTTTTCCCAAGGCAGTCTGGAGCATGCGCTTTAGCAGCCCCGCTGGGCACTTGGC
GCTACACAAGTGGCCTCTGGCCTCGCACACATTCCACATCCACCGGTAGGCGCCAACCGGCTCCGTTCTT
TGGTGGCCCCTTCGCGCCACCTTCTACTCCTCCCCTAGTCAGGAAGTTCCCCCCCGCCCCGCAGCTCGCG
TCGTGCAGGACGTGACAAATGGAAGTAGCACGTCTCACTAGGCTCGTGCAGATGGACAGCACCGCTGAGC
AATGGAAGCGGGTAGGCCTTTGGGGCAGCGGCCAATAGCAGCTTTGCTCCTTCGCTTTCTGGGCTCAGAG
GCTGGGAAGGGGTGGGTCCGGGGGCGGGCTCAGGGGCGGGCTCAGGGGCGGGGCGGGCGCCCGAAGGTCC
TCCGGAGGCCCGGCATTCTGCACGCTTCAAAAGCGCACGTCTGCCGCGCTGTTCTCCTCTTCCTCATCTC
CGGGCCTTTCGACCTGCAGCCCAAGCTTGCTAGCGCCACCATGCCAGAGCCAGCGAAGTCTGCTCCCGCC
CCGAAAAAGGGCTCCAAGAAGGCGGTGACTAAGGCGCAGAAGAAAGGCGGCAAGAAGCGCAAGCGCAGCC
GCAAGGAGAGCTATTCCATCTATGTGTACAAGGTTCTGAAGCAGGTCCACCCTGACACCGGCATTTCGTC
CAAGGCCATGGGCATCATGAATTCGTTTGTGAACGACATTTTCGAGCGCATCGCAGGTGAGGCTTCCCGC
CTGGCGCATTACAACAAGCGCTCGACCATCACCTCCAGGGAGATCCAGACGGCCGTGCGCCTGCTGCTGC
CTGGGGAGTTGGCCAAGCACGCCGTGTCCGAGGGTACTAAGGCCATCACCAAGTACACCAGCGCTAAGGA
TCCACCGGTCGCCACCATGTCGGTACCGCTGACTACCTCAGCATTCGGCCACGCGTTTCTGGCTAACTGT
GAACGCGAGCAGATCCACCTGGCGGGCTCCATTCAGCCGCACGGTATCCTGCTGGCTGTGAAAGAGCCGG
ACAACGTGGTGATCCAGGCTTCTATTAACGCTGCGGAGTTCCTGAACACCAACTCTGTTGTTGGCCGTCC
GCTGCGTGACCTGGGCGGCGATCTGCCTTTGCAGATCCTGCCGCACCTGAACGGCCCGCTGCACCTGGCT
CCGATGACCCTGCGTTGTACCGTGGGTTCTCCGCCGCGTCGTGTGGACTGTACCATTCATCGTCCGTCTA
ACGGCGGCCTGATCGTAGAACTGGAACCAGCAACCAAGACCACTAACATTGCGCCGGCTCTGGACGGTGC
GTTTCATCGTATCACTTCTTCATCCTCCCTGATGGGCCTGTGTGACGAAACCGCGACTATTATCCGTGAG
ATTACTGGCTACGACCGTGTGATGGTAGTACGTTTCGATGAAGAGGGTAATGGCGAAATTCTGTCCGAAC
GTCGTCGTGCGGACCTGGAAGCGTTCCTGGGTAACCGCTACCCGGCGTCTACTATTCCGCAGATCGCTCG
TCGCCTGTACGAACATAACCGTGTTCGCCTGCTGGTAGATGTGAACTATACTCCGGTTCCGCTACAGCCG
CGCATCAGCCCGCTGAACGGTCGTGATCTGGATATGTCCCTGTCTTGCCTGCGCTCTATGTCCCCGATCC
ACCAGAAATACATGCAGGACATGGGCGTTGGCGCGACCCTGGTTTGCTCTCTGATGGTGTCTGGTCGTCT
GTGGGGTCTGATCGCTTGCCACCACTACGAACCGCGCTTCGTTCCGTTCCACATTCGCGCTGCTGGCGAA
GCGCTGGCGGAAACTTGTGCGATCCGCATCGCGACGCTGGAGAGCTTTGCACAGTCTCAGTCCAAAGAGG
GCAGGGGGAGCCTCCTAACTTGCGGAGACGTCGAGGAGAATCCTGGCCCATCTAGACTGGACAAGAGCAA
AGTCATAAACGGAGCTCTGGAATTACTCAATGGTGTCGGTATCGAAGGCCTGACGACAAGGAAACTCGCT
CAAAAGCTGGGAGTTGAGCAGCCTACCCTGTACTGGCACGTGAAGAACAAGCGGGCCCTGCTCGATGCCC
TGCCAATCGAGATGCTGGACAGGCATCATACCCACTTCTGCCCCCTGGAAGGCGAGTCATGGCAAGACTT
TCTGCGGAACAACGCCAAGTCATACCGCTGTGCTCTCCTCTCACATCGCGACGGGGCTAAAGTGCATCTC
GGCACCCGCCCAACAGAGAAACAGTACGAAACCCTGGAAAATCAGCTCGCGTTCCTGTGTCAGCAAGGCT
TCTCCCTGGAGAACGCACTGTACGCTCTGTCCGCCGTGGGCCACTTTACACTGGGCTGCGTATTGGAGGA
ACAGGAGCATCAAGTAGCAAAAGAGGAAAGAGAGACACCTACCACCGATTCTATGCCCCCACTTCTGAGA
CAAGCAATTGAGCTGTTCGACCGGCAGGGAGCCGAACCTGCCTTCCTTTTCGGCCTGGAACTAATCATAT
GTGGCCTGGAGAAACAGCTAAAGTGCGAAAGCGGCGGGGGTAGCGGCAGCGGTAGCGCATGCGATGCTAA
GTCACTAACTGCCTGGTCCCGGACACTGGTGACCTTCAAGGATGTATTTGTGGACTTCACCAGGGAGGAG
TGGAAGCTGCTGGACACTGCTCAGCAGATCGTGTACAGAAATGTGATGCTGGAGAACTATAAGAACCTGG
TTTCCTTGGGTTATCAGCTTACTAAGCCAGATGTGATCCTCCGGTTGGAGAAGGGAGAAGAGCCCTAATT
CGAATTTAAATCGGCCTCGACTGTGCCTTCTAGTTGCCAGCCATCTGTTGTTTGCCCCTCCCCCGTGCCT
TCCTTGACCCTGGAAGGTGCCACTCCCACTGTCCTTTCCTAATAAAATGAGGAAATTGCATCGCATTGTC
TGAGTAGGTGTCATTCTATTCTGGGGGGTGGGGTGGGGCAGGACAGCAAGGGGGAGGATTGGGAAGACAA
TAGCAGGCATGCTGGGGACGCGGCCGCAATTTAACGCGAATTAATTCTGTGGAATGTGTGTCAGTTAGGG
TGTGGAAAGTCCCCAGGCTCCCCAGCAGGCAGAAGTATGCAAAGCATGCATCTCAATTAGTCAGCAACCA
GGTGTGGAAAGTCCCCAGGCTCCCCAGCAGGCAGAAGTATGCAAAGCATGCATCTCAATTAGTCAGCAAC
CATAGTCCCGCCCCTAACTCCGCCCATCCCGCCCCTAACTCCGCCCAGTTCCGCCCATTCTCCGCCCCAT
GGCTGACTAATTTTTTTTATTTATGCAGAGGCCGAGGCCGCCTCTGCCTCTGAGCTATTCCAGAAGTAGT
GAGGAGGCTTTTTTGGAGGCCTAGGCTTTTGCAAAAAGCTCCCGGGAGCTTGTATATCCATTTTCGGATC
TGATCAGCACGTGTTGACAATTAATCATCGGCATAGTATATCGGCATAGTATAATACGACAAGGTGAGGA
ACTAAACCATGGCCAAGTTGACCAGTGCCGTTCCGGTGCTCACCGCGCGCGACGTCGCCGGAGCGGTCGA
GTTCTGGACCGACCGGCTCGGGTTCTCCCGGGACTTCGTGGAGGACGACTTCGCCGGTGTGGTCCGGGAC
GACGTGACCCTGTTCATCAGCGCGGTCCAGGACCAGGTGGTGCCGGACAACACCCTGGCCTGGGTGTGGG
TGCGCGGCCTGGACGAGCTGTACGCCGAGTGGTCGGAGGTCGTGTCCACGAACTTCCGGGACGCCTCCGG
GCCGGCCATGACCGAGATCGGCGAGCAGCCGTGGGGGCGGGAGTTCGCCCTGCGCGACCCGGCCGGCAAC
TGCGTGCACTTCGTGGCCGAGGAGCAGGACTGAGTCGACAATCAACCTCTGGATTACAAAATTTGTGAAA
GATTGACTGGTATTCTTAACTATGTTGCTCCTTTTACGCTATGTGGATACGCTGCTTTAATGCCTTTGTA
TCATGCGTTAACTAAACTTGTTTATTGCAGCTTATAATGGTTACAAATAAAGCAATAGCATCACAAATTT
CACAAATAAAGCATTTTTTTCACTGCATTCTAGTTGTGGTTTGTCCAAACTCATCAATGTATCTTATCAT
GTCTGGAATTGACTCAAATGATGTCAATTAGTCTATCAGAAGCTCATCTGGTCTCCCTTCCGGGGGACAA
GACATCCCTGTTTAATATTTAAACAGCAGTGTTCCCAAACTGGGTTCTTATATCCCTTGCTCTGGTCAAC
CAGGTTGCAGGGTTTCCTGTCCTCACAGGAACGAAGTCCCTAAAGAAACAGTGGCAGCCAGGTTTAGCCC
CGGAATTGACTGGATTCCTTTTTTAGGGCCCATTGGTATGGCTTTTTCCCCGTATCCCCCCAGGTGTCTG
CAGGCTCAAAGAGCAGCGAGAAGCGTTCAGAGGAAAGCGATCCCGTGCCACCTTCCCCGTGCCCGGGCTG
TCCCCGCACGCTGCCGGCTCGGGGATGCGGGGGGAGCGCCGGACCGGAGCGGAGCCCCGGGCGGCTCGCT
GCTGCCCCCTAGCGGGGGAGGGACGTAATTACATCCCTGGGGGCTTTGGGGGGGGGCTGTCCCTGATATC
TATAACAAGAAAATATATATATAATAAGTTATCACGTAAGTAGAACATGAAATAACAATATAATTATCGT
ATGAGTTAAATCTTAAAAGTCACGTAAAAGATAATCATGCGTCATTTTGACTCACGCGGTCGTTATAGTT
CAAAATCAGTGACACTTACCGCATTGACAAGCACGCCTCACGGGAGCTCCAAGCGGCGACTGAGATGTCC
TAAATGCACAGCGACGGATTCGCGCTATTTAGAAAGAGAGAGCAATATTTCAAGAATGCATGCGTCAATT
TTACGCAGACTATCTTTCTAGGGTTAATCTAGCTGCATCAGGATCATATCGTCGGGTCTTTTTTCCGGCT
CAGTCATCGCCCAAGCTGGCGCTATCTGGGCATCGGGGAGGAAGAAGCCCGTGCCTTTTCCCGCGAGGTT
GAAGCGGCATGGAAAGAGTTTGCCGAGGATGACTGCTGCTGCATTGACGTTGAGCGAAAACGCACGTTTA
CCATGATGATTCGGGAAGGTGTGGCCATGCACGCCTTTAACGGTGAACTGTTCGTTCAGGCCACCTGGGA
TACCAGTTCGTCGCGGCTTTTCCGGACACAGTTCCGGATGGTCAGCCCGAAGCGCATCAGCAACCCGAAC
AATACCGGCGACAGCCGGAACTGCCGTGCCGGTGTGCAGATTAATGACAGCGGTGCGGCGCTGGGATATT
ACGTCAGCGAGGACGGGTATCCTGGCTGGATGCCGCAGAAATGGACATGGATACCCCGTGAGTTACCCGG
CGGGCGCGCTTGGCGTAATCATGGTCATAGCTGTTTCCTGTGTGAAATTGTTATCCGCTCACAATTCCAC
ACAACATACGAGCCGGAAGCATAAAGTGTAAAGCCTGGGGTGCCTAATGAGTGAGCTAACTCACATTAAT
TGCGTTGCGCTCACTGCCCGCTTTCCAGTCGGGAAACCTGTCGTGCCAGCTGCATTAATGAATCGGCCAA
CGCGCGGGGAGAGGCGGTTTGCGTATTGGGCGCTCTTCCGCTTCCTCGCTCACTGACTCGCTGCGCTCGG
TCGTTCGGCTGCGGCGAGCGGTATCAGCTCACTCAAAGGCGGTAATACGGTTATCCACAGAATCAGGGGA
TAACGCAGGAAAGAACATGTGAGCAAAAGGCCAGCAAAAGGCCAGGAACCGTAAAAAGGCCGCGTTGCTG
GCGTTTTTCCATAGGCTCCGCCCCCCTGACGAGCATCACAAAAATCGACGCTCAAGTCAGAGGTGGCGAA
ACCCGACAGGACTATAAAGATACCAGGCGTTTCCCCCTGGAAGCTCCCTCGTGCGCTCTCCTGTTCCGAC
CCTGCCGCTTACCGGATACCTGTCCGCCTTTCTCCCTTCGGGAAGCGTGGCGCTTTCTCATAGCTCACGC
TGTAGGTATCTCAGTTCGGTGTAGGTCGTTCGCTCCAAGCTGGGCTGTGTGCACGAACCCCCCGTTCAGC
CCGACCGCTGCGCCTTATCCGGTAACTATCGTCTTGAGTCCAACCCGGTAAGACACGACTTATCGCCACT
GGCAGCAGCCACTGGTAACAGGATTAGCAGAGCGAGGTATGTAGGCGGTGCTACAGAGTTCTTGAAGTGG
TGGCCTAACTACGGCTACACTAGAAGAACAGTATTTGGTATCTGCGCTCTGCTGAAGCCAGTTACCTTCG
GAAAAAGAGTTGGTAGCTCTTGATCCGGCAAACAAACCACCGCTGGTAGCGGTGGTTTTTTTGTTTGCAA
GCAGCAGATTACGCGCAGAAAAAAAGGATCTCAAGAAGATCCTTTGATCTTTTCTACGGGGTCTGACGCT
CAGTGGAACGAAAACTCACGTTAAGGGATTTTGGTCATGAGATTATCAAAAAGGATCTTCACCTAGATCC
TTTTAAATTAAAAATGAAGTTTTAAATCAATCTAAAGTATATATGAGTAAACTTGGTCTGACAGTTACCA
ATGCTTAATCAGTGAGGCACCTATCTCAGCGATCTGTCTATTTCGTTCATCCATAGTTGCCTGACTCCCC
GTCGTGTAGATAACTACGATACGGGAGGGCTTACCATCTGGCCCCAGTGCTGCAATGATACCGCGAGACC
CACGCTCACCGGCTCCAGATTTATCAGCAATAAACCAGCCAGCCGGAAGGGCCGAGCGCAGAAGTGGTCC
TGCAACTTTATCCGCCTCCATCCAGTCTATTAATTGTTGCCGGGAAGCTAGAGTAAGTAGTTCGCCAGTT
AATAGTTTGCGCAACGTTGTTGCCATTGCTACAGGCATCGTGGTGTCACGCTCGTCGTTTGGTATGGCTT
CATTCAGCTCCGGTTCCCAACGATCAAGGCGAGTTACATGATCCCCCATGTTGTGCAAAAAAGCGGTTAG
CTCCTTCGGTCCTCCGATCGTTGTCAGAAGTAAGTTGGCCGCAGTGTTATCACTCATGGTTATGGCAGCA
CTGCATAATTCTCTTACTGTCATGCCATCCGTAAGATGCTTTTCTGTGACTGGTGAGTACTCAACCAAGT
CATTCTGAGAATAGTGTATGCGGCGACCGAGTTGCTCTTGCCCGGCGTCAATACGGGATAATACCGCGCC
ACATAGCAGAACTTTAAAAGTGCTCATCATTGGAAAACGTTCTTCGGGGCGAAAACTCTCAAGGATCTTA
CCGCTGTTGAGATCCAGTTCGATGTAACCCACTCGTGCACCCAACTGATCTTCAGCATCTTTTACTTTCA
CCAGCGTTTCTGGGTGAGCAAAAACAGGAAGGCAAAATGCCGCAAAAAAGGGAATAAGGGCGACACGGAA
ATGTTGAATACTCATACTCTTCCTTTTTCAATATTATTGAAGCATTTATCAGGGTTATTGTCTCATGAGC
GGATACATATTTGAATGTATTTAGAAAAATAAACAAATAGGGGTTCCGCGCACATTTCCCCGAAAAGTGC
CACCTAAATTGTAAGCGTTAATATTTTGTTAAAATTCGCGTTAAATTTTTGTTAAATCAGCTCATTTTTT
AACCAATAGGCCGAAATCGGCAAAATCCCTTATAAATCAAAAGAATAGACCGAGATAGGGT
[37 nt withheld, positions 8042-8078]
AAAGAACGTGGACTCCAACGTCAAAGG
[49 nt withheld, positions 8106-8154]
T
[91 nt withheld, positions 8156-8246]
G
[124 nt withheld, positions 8248-8371]
CCCATTCGCCATTCAGGCTGCGCAACTGTTGGGAAGGGCGATCGGTGCGGGCCTCTTCGCTATTACGCCA
GCTGGCGAAAGGGGGATGTGCTGCAAGGCGATTAAGTTGGGTAACGCCAGGGTTTTCCCAGTCACGACGT
TGTAAAACGACGGCCAGTGAGCGCGCCTCGTTCATTCACGTTTTTGAACCCGTGGAGGACGGGCAGACTC
GCGGTGCAAATGTGTTTTACAGCGTGATGGAGCAGATGAAGATGCTCGACACGCTGCAGAACACGCAGCT
AGATTAACCCTAGAAAGATAATCATATTGTGACGTACGTTAAAGATAATCATGTGTAAAATTGACGCATG
TGTTTTATCGGTCTGTATATCGAGGTTTATTTATTAATTTGAATAGATATTAAGTTTTATTATATTTACA
CTTACATACTAATA
Features (pLannotate 1.2.2; 23 found; start..end, strand, type, name):
    352..851     +  promoter       PGK promoter: mouse phosphoglycerate kinase 1 promoter
    881..1258    +  CDS            H2B: human histone H2B; HIST1H2BJ
   1277..2236    +  CDS            mIFP: mIFP is a basic (constitutively fluorescent) near ir fluorescent protein published in 2015, derived from Bradyrhizobium sp.. It has very low acid sensitivity. It requires the cofactor biliverdin for fluorescence.
   2291..2908    +  CDS            rtTA3 (fragment): reverse tetracycline transactivator 3 activates expression from Tet-responsive promoters in the presence of doxycycline
   2960..3145    +  CDS            KRAB: Krüppel-associated box (KRAB) transcriptional repression domain from the human zinc finger protein ZNF10 (Margolin et al., 1994)
   3171..3378    +  polyA_signal   bGH poly(A) signal: bovine growth hormone polyadenylation signal
   3416..3745    +  promoter       SV40 promoter: SV40 enhancer and early promoter
   3793..3840    +  promoter       EM7 promoter: synthetic bacterial promoter&nbsp
   3859..4233    +  CDS            BleoR: antibiotic-binding protein; Sh ble from Streptoalloteichus hindustanus; confers resistance to bleomycin, phleomycin, and Zeocin™
   4240..4346    +  misc_feature   WPRE (fragment): woodchuck hepatitis virus posttranscriptional regulatory element
   4355..4476    +  polyA_signal   SV40 poly(A) signal: SV40 polyadenylation signal
   4494..4586    +  ncRNA          G-CSF SLDE: Accession: RF00183 - G-CSF factor stem-loop destabilising element (SLDE)
   5283..5750    +  CDS            B (fragment): PORTL_LAMBD - Experimental evidence at protein level: Swiss-Prot protein existence level 1. Forms the portal vertex of the capsid (PubMed:6228056, PubMed:6232391). This portal plays critical roles in head assembly, genome packaging, neck/tail attachment, and genome ejection (Probable). The portal protein multimerizes as a single ring-shaped homododecamer arranged around a central channel (PubMed:6232391). Binds to the terminase subunits to form the packaging machine (PubMed:7799432). From Escherichia phage lambda (Bacteriophage lambda).
   5788..5804    -  protein_bind   lac operator: The lac repressor binds to the lac operator to inhibit transcription in E. coli. This inhibition can be relieved by adding lactose or isopropyl-β-D-thiogalactopyranoside (IPTG). lac repressor encoded by lacI
   5812..5842    -  promoter       lac promoter: promoter for the E. coli lac operon
   5857..5878    -  protein_bind   CAP binding site: CAP binding activates transcription in the presence of cAMP. E. coli catabolite activator protein
   5891..5983    -  CDS            lacI (fragment): lac repressor; lacI; The lac repressor binds to the lac operator to inhibit transcription in E. coli. This inhibition can be relieved by adding lactose or isopropyl-β-D-thiogalactopyranoside (IPTG).
   6166..6754    -  rep_origin     ori: high-copy-number ColE1/pMB1/pBR322/pUC origin of replication
   6925..7785    -  CDS            AmpR: β-lactamase; bla; confers resistance to ampicillin, carbenicillin, and related antibiotics
   7786..7890    -  promoter       AmpR promoter: bla
   7943..8371    -  rep_origin     f1 ori (sequence partly withheld): f1 bacteriophage origin of replication; arrow indicates direction of (+) strand synthesis
   8376..8531    -  CDS            lacZα (fragment): LacZα fragment of β-galactosidase; lacZ fragment
   8533..8652    +  CDS            B (fragment): PORTL_LAMBD - Experimental evidence at protein level: Swiss-Prot protein existence level 1. Forms the portal vertex of the capsid (PubMed:6228056, PubMed:6232391). This portal plays critical roles in head assembly, genome packaging, neck/tail attachment, and genome ejection (Probable). The portal protein multimerizes as a single ring-shaped homododecamer arranged around a central channel (PubMed:6232391). Binds to the terminase subunits to form the packaging machine (PubMed:7799432). From Escherichia phage lambda (Bacteriophage lambda).
