[The description below was written by a language model from this plasmid's Addgene catalogue record and pLannotate feature annotations shown in this document.]
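Description:
pLB62_PB_pGK-H2B-mIFP-T2A-rTetR-humanKRAB-zeo is an 8.8 kb mammalian expression plasmid built on a PiggyBac (pPB) transposon backbone, designed so that its cargo is stably integrated into the host genome by PiggyBac transposase. In bacteria it is maintained through a high-copy ColE1/pUC-type origin and ampicillin resistance (AmpR), and it also carries an f1 origin and remnants of a lac promoter/lacZα cloning region. The feature table does not annotate the PiggyBac terminal repeats themselves. It does flag short fragments matching a lambda phage portal protein and a G-CSF destabilising element, which are automated similarity hits whose role, if any, the record does not explain.

The payload is a single open reading frame driven by the mouse PGK promoter and terminated by a bGH polyadenylation signal. It encodes human histone H2B fused to mIFP, a near-infrared fluorescent protein that needs biliverdin as cofactor. This is followed, according to the catalogue name, by a T2A peptide (not annotated separately) and then rTetR fused to the KRAB repression domain of human ZNF10. The T2A causes the two products to be made as separate proteins, so nuclear infrared fluorescence marks cells expressing the repressor. The rTetR portion is annotated as an rtTA3 fragment, meaning the reverse Tet repressor DNA-binding domain. It binds Tet operator sites in the presence of doxycycline, allowing inducible recruitment of KRAB to a Tet-operator-bearing reporter.

A second cassette uses tandem SV40 and EM7 promoters to drive BleoR, followed by a partial WPRE and an SV40 poly(A) signal, and this provides Zeocin selection of integrants. The stated purpose is chromatin-mediated gene silencing by rTetR-KRAB.
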