Addgene plasmid #179439: pLB62_PB_pGK-H2B-mIFP-T2A-rTetR-humanKRAB-zeo
Purpose: Expresses rTetR-KRAB(human) for gene silencing, integration by Piggybac
Depositing lab: Lacra Bintu. Depositing organization: Stanford University. Publication: Dynamic spreading of chromatin-mediated gene silencing and reactivation between neighboring genes in single cells. Lensch S, Herschl MH, Ludwig CH, Sinha J, Hinks MM, Mukund A, Fujimori T, Bintu L. Elife. 2022 Jun 9;11. pii: 75115. doi: 10.7554/eLife.75115. PubMed 35678392.
Backbone
  Vector backbone: pPB (PiggyBac)
  Vector type: Mammalian Expression
  Selectable markers: Zeocin
Growth in bacteria
  Bacterial resistance: Ampicillin, 100 μg/mL
  Growth temperature: 30°C
  Growth strain: NEB Stable
  Copy number: Unknown
Gene/Insert
  Gene/Insert name: H2B-mIFP-T2A-rTetR-KRAB (alt name: H2B-mIFP, T2A cleavage site, rTetR-KRAB(human))
  Species: H. sapiens (human), Synthetic
  Promoter: pGK
  Cloning method: Gibson Cloning
Terms and licenses: Academic/Nonprofit Terms; Industry Terms: Not Available to Industry
Depositor comments: Please visit https://www.biorxiv.org/content/10.1101/2021.11.04.467237v1 for bioRxiv preprint.
How to cite: pLB62_PB_pGK-H2B-mIFP-T2A-rTetR-humanKRAB-zeo was a gift from Lacra Bintu (Addgene plasmid # 179439 ; http://n2t.net/addgene:179439 ; RRID:Addgene_179439)
